Addgene plasmid #216049: AA197
Purpose: Fragmid fragment: (C' terminus) ALFA; ALFA; ALFA; ALFA; ALFA; NpNLS; 3xHA
Depositing lab: John Doench. Depositing organization: Broad Institute. Publication: Modular vector assembly enables rapid assessment of emerging CRISPR technologies. McGee AV, Liu YV, Griffith AL, Szegletes ZM, Wen B, Kraus C, Miller NW, Steger RJ, Escude Velasco B, Bosch JA, Zirin JD, Viswanatha R, Sontheimer EJ, Goodale A, Greene MA, Green TM, Doench JG. Cell Genom. 2024 Mar 13;4(3):100519. doi: 10.1016/j.xgen.2024.100519. PubMed 38484704.
Backbone
  Vector backbone: pUC57-Kan
  Vector type: Fragment
Growth in bacteria
  Bacterial resistance: Kanamycin, 50 μg/mL
  Growth temperature: 37°C
  Growth strain: DH5alpha
  Copy number: Unknown
Gene/Insert
  Gene/Insert name: ALFA_v1.3; ALFA_v1.2; ALFA_v1.1; ALFA_v1.4; ALFA_v1.5; NpNLS_v1.1; 3xHA_v1.1
  Species: Other
  Cloning method: Unknown
Resource information
  A portion of this plasmid was derived from a plasmid made by: Genscript ID: U409CGL200-26
Terms and licenses: Academic/Nonprofit Terms; Industry Terms: Not Available to Industry
Depositor comments: Please visit https://www.biorxiv.org/content/10.1101/2023.10.25.564061v1 for bioRxiv preprint.
How to cite: AA197 was a gift from John Doench (Addgene plasmid # 216049 ; http://n2t.net/addgene:216049 ; RRID:Addgene_216049)
