[The description below was written by a language model from this plasmid's Addgene catalogue record and pLannotate feature annotations shown in this document.]
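Description:
AA197 is a small (about 3.1 kb) "fragment" plasmid from the Fragmid modular vector assembly system, built on the pUC57-Kan cloning backbone. It is not an expression vector in its own right: it serves as a bacterial storage and donor plasmid for one interchangeable coding module that is meant to be combined with other fragments into a complete destination vector. It is propagated in E. coli through the high-copy ColE1/pUC-type origin and selected with kanamycin via the aph(3')-Ia (KanR) gene. The remaining annotated backbone features, namely partial lacZα, lac promoter/operator, CAP binding site, and fragments of lacI, bom and rop, are remnants of the pUC57 cloning region and flanking sequence and have no role in the payload.

The insert is a C-terminal tag module consisting of five tandem ALFA epitope tags (listed as distinct sequence versions, v1.1 to v1.5), followed by a bipartite nucleoplasmin nuclear localization signal and a 3xHA epitope tag. The automated feature table detects only the NLS and 3xHA. The ALFA repeats are not annotated, but would be expected in the unannotated stretch just upstream. The insert carries no annotated promoter or terminator of its own, consistent with its being fused in frame to the C terminus of an upstream protein module during assembly. In such a fusion, the ALFA array would provide multiple binding sites for an ALFA-specific nanobody, the NLS directs nuclear import, and the HA tags allow detection. The associated work concerns rapid assessment of CRISPR technologies, though the record does not state the specific fusion partner or the assembly method.
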