Features (pLannotate 1.2.2; 11 found; start..end, strand, type, name):
    137..236     +  misc_feature   bom (fragment): basis of mobility region from pBR322
    242..399     -  CDS            lacZα (fragment): LacZα fragment of β-galactosidase; lacZ fragment
    768..815     +  CDS            nucleoplasmin NLS: bipartite nuclear localization signal from nucleoplasmin
    822..902     +  CDS            3xHA: three tandem HA epitope tags
    998..1014    -  protein_bind   lac operator: The lac repressor binds to the lac operator to inhibit transcription in E. coli. This inhibition can be relieved by adding lactose or isopropyl-β-D-thiogalactopyranoside (IPTG). lac repressor encoded by lacI
   1022..1052    -  promoter       lac promoter: promoter for the E. coli lac operon
   1067..1088    -  protein_bind   CAP binding site: CAP binding activates transcription in the presence of cAMP. E. coli catabolite activator protein
   1101..1193    -  CDS            lacI (fragment): lac repressor; lacI; The lac repressor binds to the lac operator to inhibit transcription in E. coli. This inhibition can be relieved by adding lactose or isopropyl-β-D-thiogalactopyranoside (IPTG).
   1376..1964    -  rep_origin     ori: high-copy-number ColE1/pMB1/pBR322/pUC origin of replication
   2142..2951    -  CDS            KanR: aminoglycoside phosphotransferase; aph(3')-Ia; confers resistance to kanamycin in bacteria or G418 (Geneticin®) in eukaryotes
   3058..35      +  CDS            rop (fragment) (across the origin): Rop protein, which maintains plasmids at low copy number; rop
>Addgene plasmid #216049 | AA197 | addgene full sequence | sequence record 431467 | Addgene NGS Result
TCGCGCGTTTCGGTGATGACGGTGAAAACCTCTGACACATGCAGCTCCCGGAGACGGTCACAGCTTGTCT
GTAAGCGGATGCCGGGAGCAGACAAGCCCGTCAGGGCGCGTCAGCGGGTGTTGGCGGGTGTCGGGGCTGG
CTTAACTATGCGGCATCAGAGCAGATTGTACTGAGAGTGCACCATATGCGGTGTGAAATACCGCACAGAT
GCGTAAGGAGAAAATACCGCATCAGGCGCCATTCGCCATTCAGGCTGCGCAACTGTTGGGAAGGGCGATC
GGTGCGGGCCTCTTCGCTATTACGCCAGCTGGCGAAAGGGGGATGTGCTGCAAGGCGATTAAGTTGGGTA
ACGCCAGGGTTTTCCCAGTCACGACGTTGTAAAACGACGGCCAGAGAATTCGAGCTCGGTACCTCGCGAA
TACATCTAGATGAAGACGGGTCCGGAGGGCCGAGCTCTGGCGCACCCAGCAGACTGGAGGAGGAGCTGAG
AAGAAGGCTGACCGAGCCACCAAGTGGAGGGTCTCCTGCCTCCAGACTCGAGGAAGAGCTCAGAAGGAGA
CTCACCGAAGGGTCCCCAACATCTACTGAAGAATCTAGGCTCGAAGAGGAACTCAGGAGGAGGCTCACAG
AAGGCGGACCTTCCTCAGGAGCCCCTTCACGGCTGGAAGAAGAACTGCGGAGGCGCCTCACTGAGCCATC
TTCCACAGGGGGACCAGCCAGTCGCCTCGAAGAAGAGCTCAGGCGGAGACTGACAGAGGGCACCAGCAAA
AGGCCGGCGGCCACGAAAAAGGCCGGCCAGGCAAAAAAGAAAAAGGGATCCTACCCATACGATGTTCCAG
ATTACGCTTATCCCTACGACGTGCCTGATTATGCATACCCATATGATGTCCCCGACTATGCCGGAAGCAC
GTCTTCATCGGATCCCGGGCCCGTCGACTGCAGAGGCCTGCATGCAAGCTTGGTGTAATCATGGTCATAG
CTGTTTCCTGTGTGAAATTGTTATCCGCTCACAATTCCACACAACATACGAGCCGGAAGCATAAAGTGTA
AAGCCTGGGGTGCCTAATGAGTGAGCTAACTCACATTAATTGCGTTGCGCTCACTGCCCGCTTTCCAGTC
GGGAAACCTGTCGTGCCAGCTGCATTAATGAATCGGCCAACGCGCGGGGAGAGGCGGTTTGCGTATTGGG
CGCTCTTCCGCTTCCTCGCTCACTGACTCGCTGCGCTCGGTCGTTCGGCTGCGGCGAGCGGTATCAGCTC
ACTCAAAGGCGGTAATACGGTTATCCACAGAATCAGGGGATAACGCAGGAAAGAACATGTGAGCAAAAGG
CCAGCAAAAGGCCAGGAACCGTAAAAAGGCCGCGTTGCTGGCGTTTTTCCATAGGCTCCGCCCCCCTGAC
GAGCATCACAAAAATCGACGCTCAAGTCAGAGGTGGCGAAACCCGACAGGACTATAAAGATACCAGGCGT
TTCCCCCTGGAAGCTCCCTCGTGCGCTCTCCTGTTCCGACCCTGCCGCTTACCGGATACCTGTCCGCCTT
TCTCCCTTCGGGAAGCGTGGCGCTTTCTCATAGCTCACGCTGTAGGTATCTCAGTTCGGTGTAGGTCGTT
CGCTCCAAGCTGGGCTGTGTGCACGAACCCCCCGTTCAGCCCGACCGCTGCGCCTTATCCGGTAACTATC
GTCTTGAGTCCAACCCGGTAAGACACGACTTATCGCCACTGGCAGCAGCCACTGGTAACAGGATTAGCAG
AGCGAGGTATGTAGGCGGTGCTACAGAGTTCTTGAAGTGGTGGCCTAACTACGGCTACACTAGAAGAACA
GTATTTGGTATCTGCGCTCTGCTGAAGCCAGTTACCTTCGGAAAAAGAGTTGGTAGCTCTTGATCCGGCA
AACAAACCACCGCTGGTAGCGGTGGTTTTTTTGTTTGCAAGCAGCAGATTACGCGCAGAAAAAAAGGATC
TCAAGAAGATCCTTTGATCTTTTCTACGGGGTCTGACGCTCAGTGGAACGAAAACTCACGTTAAGGGATT
TTGGTCATGAGATTATCAAAAAGGATCTTCACCTAGATCCTTTTAAATTAAAAATGAAGTTTTAAATCAA
GCCCAATCTGAATAATGTTACAACCAATTAACCAATTCTGATTAGAAAAACTCATCGAGCATCAAATGAA
ACTGCAATTTATTCATATCAGGATTATCAATACCATATTTTTGAAAAAGCCGTTTCTGTAATGAAGGAGA
AAACTCACCGAGGCAGTTCCATAGGATGGCAAGATCCTGGTATCGGTCTGCGATTCCGACTCGTCCAACA
TCAATACAACCTATTAATTTCCCCTCGTCAAAAATAAGGTTATCAAGTGAGAAATCACCATGAGTGACGA
CTGAATCCGGTGAGAATGGCAAAAGTTTATGCATTTCTTTCCAGACTTGTTCAACAGGCCAGCCATTACG
CTCGTCATCAAAATCACTCGCATCAACCAAACCGTTATTCATTCGTGATTGCGCCTGAGCGAGACGAAAT
ACGCGATCGCTGTTAAAAGGACAATTACAAACAGGAATCGAATGCAACCGGCGCAGGAACACTGCCAGCG
CATCAACAATATTTTCACCTGAATCAGGATATTCTTCTAATACCTGGAATGCTGTTTTTCCGGGGATCGC
AGTGGTGAGTAACCATGCATCATCAGGAGTACGGATAAAATGCTTGATGGTCGGAAGAGGCATAAATTCC
GTCAGCCAGTTTAGTCTGACCATCTCATCTGTAACATCATTGGCAACGCTACCTTTGCCATGTTTCAGAA
ACAACTCTGGCGCATCGGGCTTCCCATACAAGCGATAGATTGTCGCACCTGATTGCCCGACATTATCGCG
AGCCCATTTATACCCATATAAATCAGCATCCATGTTGGAATTTAATCGCGGCCTCGACGTTTCCCGTTGA
ATATGGCTCATAACACCCCTTGTATTACTGTTTATGTAAGCAGACAGTTTTATTGTTCATGATGATATAT
TTTTATCTTGTGCAATGTAACATCAGAGATTTTGAGACACGGGCCAGAGCTGCA
